>Addgene plasmid #209901 | pCSIIpuro-Necl5-ScNeo | addgene full sequence | sequence record 416655 | Addgene NGS Result
GACGGATCGGGAGATCTCCCGATCCCCTATGGTGCACTCTCAGTACAATCTGCTCTGATGCCGCATAGTT
AAGCCAGTATCTGCTCCCTGCTTGTGTGTTGGAGGTCGCTGAGTAGTGCGCGAGCAAAATTTAAGCTACA
ACAAGGCAAGGCTTGACCGACAATTGCATGAAGAATCTGCTTAGGGTTAGGCGTTTTGCGCTGCTTCGCG
ATGTACGGGCCAGATATACGCGTTGACATTGATTATTGACTAGTTATTAATAGTAATCAATTACGGGGTC
ATTAGTTCATAGCCCATATATGGAGTTCCGCGTTACATAACTTACGGTAAATGGCCCGCCTGGCTGACCG
CCCAACGACCCCCGCCCATTGACGTCAATAATGACGTATGTTCCCATAGTAACGCCAATAGGGACTTTCC
ATTGACGTCAATGGGTGGAGTATTTACGGTAAACTGCCCACTTGGCAGTACATCAAGTGTATCATATGCC
AAGTACGCCCCCTATTGACGTCAATGACGGTAAATGGCCCGCCTGGCATTATGCCCAGTACATGACCTTA
TGGGACTTTCCTACTTGGCAGTACATCTACGTATTAGTCATCGCTATTACCATGGTGATGCGGTTTTGGC
AGTACATCAATGGGCGTGGATAGCGGTTTGACTCACGGGGATTTCCAAGTCTCCACCCCATTGACGTCAA
TGGGAGTTTGTTTTGGCACCAAAATCAACGGGACTTTCCAAAATGTCGTAACAACTCCGCCCCATTGACG
CAAATGGGCGGTAGGCGTGTACGGTGGGAGGTCTATATAAGCAGCGCGTTTTGCCTGTACTGGGTCTCTC
TGGTTAGACCAGATCTGAGCCTGGGAGCTCTCTGGCTAACTAGGGAACCCACTGCTTAAGCCTCAATAAA
GCTTGCCTTGAGTGCTTCAAGTAGTGTGTGCCCGTCTGTTGTGTGACTCTGGTAACTAGAGATCCCTCAG
ACCCTTTTAGTCAGTGTGGAAAATCTCTAGCAGTGGCGCCCGAACAGGGACTTGAAAGCGAAAGGGAAAC
CAGAGGAGCTCTCTCGACGCAGGACTCGGCTTGCTGAAGCGCGCACGGCAAGAGGCGAGGGGCGGCGACT
GGTGAGTACGCCAAAAATTTTGACTAGCGGAGGCTAGAAGGAGAGAGATGGGTGCGAGAGCGTCAGTATT
AAGCGGGGGAGAATTAGATCGCGATGGGAAAAAATTCGGTTAAGGCCAGGGGGAAAGAAAAAATATAAAT
TAAAACATATAGTATGGGCAAGCAGGGAGCTAGAACGATTCGCAGTTAATCCTGGCCTGTTAGAAACATC
AGAAGGCTGTAGACAAATACTGGGACAGCTACAACCATCCCTTCAGACAGGATCAGAAGAACTTAGATCA
TTATATAATACAGTAGCAACCCTCTATTGTGTGCATCAAAGGATAGAGATAAAAGACACCAAGGAAGCTT
TAGACAAGATAGAGGAAGAGCAAAACAAAAGTAAGACCACCGCACAGCAAGGGCCGCTGATCTTCAGACC
TGGAGGAGGAGATATGAGGGACAATTGGAGAAGTGAATTATATAAATATAAAGTAGTAAAAATTGAACCA
TTAGGAGTAGCACCCACCAAGGCAAAGAGAAGAGTGGTGCAGAGAGAAAAAAGAGCAGTGGGAATAGGAG
CTTTGTTCCTTGGGTTCTTGGGAGCAGCAGGAAGCACTATGGGCGCAGCGTCAATGACGCTGACGGTACA
GGCCAGACAATTATTGTCTGGTATAGTGCAGCAGCAGAACAATTTGCTGAGGGCTATTGAGGCGCAACAG
CATCTGTTGCAACTCACAGTCTGGGGCATCAAGCAGCTCCAGGCAAGAATCCTGGCTGTGGAAAGATACC
TAAAGGATCAACAGCTCCTGGGGATTTGGGGTTGCTCTGGAAAACTCATTTGCACCACTGCTGTGCCTTG
GAATGCTAGTTGGAGTAATAAATCTCTGGAACAGATTTGGAATCACACGACCTGGATGGAGTGGGACAGA
GAAATTAACAATTACACAAGCTTAATACACTCCTTAATTGAAGAATCGCAAAACCAGCAAGAAAAGAATG
AACAAGAATTATTGGAATTAGATAAATGGGCAAGTTTGTGGAATTGGTTTAACATAACAAATTGGCTGTG
GTATATAAAATTATTCATAATGATAGTAGGAGGCTTGGTAGGTTTAAGAATAGTTTTTGCTGTACTTTCT
ATAGTGAATAGAGTTAGGCAGGGATATTCACCATTATCGTTTCAGACCCACCTCCCAACCCCGAGGGGAC
CCGACAGGCCCGAAGGAATAGAAGAAGAAGGTGGAGAGAGAGACAGAGACAGATCCATTCGATTAGTGAA
CGGATCTACAAATGGCAGTATTCATCCACAATTTTAAAAGAAAAGGGGGGATTGGGGGGTACAGTGCAGG
GGAAAGAATAGTAGACATAATAGCAACAGACATACAAACTAAAGAATTACAAAAACAAATTACAAAAATT
CAAAATTTTCGGGTTTATTACAGGGACAGCAGAAATTCACTTTGAATTAATTCAAGCTTCGTGAGGCTCC
GGTGCCCGTCAGTGGGCAGAGCGCACATCGCCCACAGTCCCCGAGAAGTTGGGGGGAGGGGTCGGCAATT
GAACCGGTGCCTAGAGAAGGTGGCGCGGGGTAAACTGGGAAAGTGATGTCGTGTACTGGCTCCGCCTTTT
TCCCGAGGGTGGGGGAGAACCGTATATAAGTGCAGTAGTCGCCGTGAACGTTCTTTTTCGCAACGGGTTT
GCCGCCAGAACACAGGTAAGTGCCGTGTGTGGTTCCCGCGGGCCTGGCCTCTTTACGGGTTATGGCCCTT
GCGTGCCTTGAATTACTTCCACCTGGCTCCAGTACGTGATTCTTGATCCCGAGCTGGAGCCAGGGGCGGG
CCTTGCGCTTTAGGAGCCCCTTCGCCTCGTGCTTGAGTTGAGGCCTGGCCTGGGCGCTGGGGCCGCCGCG
TGCGAATCTGGTGGCACCTTCGCGCCTGTCTCGCTGCTTTCGATAAGTCTCTAGCCATTTAAAATTTTTG
ATGACCTGCTGCGACGCTTTTTTTCTGGCAAGATAGTCTTGTAAATGCGGGCCAGGATCTGCACACTGGT
ATTTCGGTTTTTGGGGCCGCGGGCGGCGACGGGGCCCGTGCGTCCCAGCGCACATGTTCGGCGAGGCGGG
GCCTGCGAGCGCGGCCACCGAGAATCGGACGGGGGTAGTCTCAAGCTGGCCGGCCTGCTCTGGTGCCTGG
CCTCGCGCCGCCGTGTATCGCCCCGCCCTGGGCGGCAAGGCTGGCCCGGTCGGCACCAGTTGCGTGAGCG
GAAAGATGGCCGCTTCCCGGCCCTGCTCCAGGGGGCTCAAAATGGAGGACGCGGCGCTCGGGAGAGCGGG
CGGGTGAGTCACCCACACAAAGGAAAGGGGCCTTTCCGTCCTCAGCCGTCGCTTCATGTGACTCCACGGA
GTACCGGGCGCCGTCCAGGCACCTCGATTAGTTCTGGAGCTTTTGGAGTACGTCGTCTTTAGGTTGGGGG
GAGGGGTTTTATGCGATGGAGTTTCCCCACACTGAGTGGGTGGAGACTGAAGTTAGGCCAGCTTGGCACT
TGATGTAATTCTCCTTGGAATTTGCCCTTTTTGAGTTTGGATCTTGGTTCATTCTCAAGCCTCAGACAGT
GGTTCAAAGTTTTTTTCTTCCATTTCAGGTGTCGTGAACACGCTACCGGTCCGAATTCACCATGGCTCAA
CTCGCCCGAGCCACCCGCTCCCCGCTGTCATGGCTGCTGCTGCTGTTCTGCTATGCACTCCGGAAAGCGG
GTGGGATGGTGAGCAAGGGCGAGGCAGTGATCAAGGAGTTCATGCGGTTCAAGGTGCACATGGAGGGCTC
CATGAACGGCCACGAGTTCGAGATCGAGGGCGAGGGCGAGGGCCGCCCCTACGAGGGCACCCAGACCGCC
AAGCTGAAGGTGACCAAGGGTGGCCCCCTGCCCTTCTCCTGGGACATCCTGTCCCCTCAGTTCATGTACG
GCTCCAGGGCCTTCACCAAGCACCCCGCCGACATCCCCGACTACTATAAGCAGTCCTTCCCCGAGGGCTT
CAAGTGGGAGCGCGTGATGAACTTCGAGGACGGCGGCGCCGTGACCGTGACCCAGGACACCTCCCTGGAG
GACGGCACCCTGATCTACAAGGTGAAGCTCCGCGGCACCAACTTCCCTCCTGACGGCCCCGTAATGCAGA
AGAAGACAATGGGCTGGGAAGCGTCCACCGAGCGGTTGTACCCCGAGGACGGCGTGCTGAAGGGCGACAT
TAAGATGGCCCTGCGCCTGAAGGACGGAGGCCGCTACCTGGCGGACTTCAAGACCACCTACAAGGCCAAG
AAGCCCGTGCAGATGCCCGGCGCCTACAACGTCGACCGCAAGTTGGACATCACCTCCCACAACGAGGACT
ACACCGTGGTGGAACAGTACGAACGCTCCGAGGGCCGCCACTCCACCGGCGGCATGGACGAGCTGTACAA
GGGAGGCTCGGATATACGTGTGCTGGTGCCCTACAATTCGACAGGCGTCTTGGGAGGGTCGACCACCTTG
CACTGTAGTCTGACTTCTAATGAGAATGTGACTATCACTCAAATAACCTGGATGAAGAAGGATTCAGGTG
GATCCCACGCTCTTGTGGCTGTCTTCCACCCCAAGAAGGGGCCCAACATCAAAGAGCCAGAGAGGGTGAA
ATTCTTGGCTGCCCAACAGGATCTGAGGAACGCATCTCTGGCCATCTCGAACTTAAGTGTAGAAGACGAA
GGCATCTATGAATGTCAGATTGCCACATTCCCCAGAGGCAGTAGAAGCACCAATGCCTGGCTGAAGGTGC
AAGCCCGACCTAAGAACACTGCAGAGGCCCTGGAGCCCTCTCCCACCTTGATACTGCAGGATGTGGCTAA
ATGCATCTCTGCCAATGGTCACCCTCCTGGACGAATCTCTTGGCCCTCGAATGTGAATGGAAGTCACCGT
GAAATGAAGGAACCAGGGTCCCAGCCGGGCACCACCACAGTTACCAGCTACCTCTCCATGGTACCTTCTC
GCCAGGCAGACGGCAAGAACATCACCTGCACGGTGGAGCATGAAAGCTTACAGGAGCTGGACCAGCTGCT
GGTGACCCTTTCCCAACCCTATCCACCTGAAAACGTGTCCATCTCTGGCTATGACGGCAACTGGTATGTT
GGCCTCACTAACTTGACCCTGACCTGTGAAGCTCACAGCAAACCAGCGCCTGACATGGCTGGATATAACT
GGAGCACGAACACGGGTGACTTTCCCAACTCTGTTAAGCGCCAGGGCAATATGCTTCTAATCTCCACCGT
AGAGGATGGTCTCAATAACACGGTCATTGTGTGCGAAGTCACCAATGCCCTAGGGTCTGGGCAGGGCCAA
GTGCACATCATTGTTAAAGAGAAACCTGAGAATATGCAGCAAAATACAAGATTACACCTAGGCTACATCT
TTCTTATCGTCTTTGTCCTCGCTGTAGTCATCATCATCGCAGCACTATACACTATACGAAGATGCAGGCA
TGGTCGTGCTCTGCAGTCCAATCCCTCAGAGAGGGAGAACGTCCAGTATTCATCTGTGAACGGCGACTGT
AGACTGAACATGGAGCCAAACAGCACAAGGTTCGAAATGGTAAGCAAGGGGGAGGAAGATAATATGGCTT
CCCTTCCAGCAACGCACGAATTGCATATCTTTGGAAGTATTAATGGAGTTGATTTCGACATGGTGGGGCA
GGGTACGGGAAACCCAAACGATGGCTATGAAGAACTTAACCTCAAGTCTACCAAAGGCGATCTCCAATTC
TCACCCTGGATATTGGTCCCACACATCGGCTACGGGTTCCATCAATACCTGCCTTATCCTGACGGGATGA
GTCCTTTTCAAGCTGCTATGGTTGACGGAAGTGGCTACCAAGTTCACCGCACAATGCAATTTGAGGATGG
TGCATCTCTTACGGTTAATTACCGATATACATATGAGGGTTCACACATCAAGGGGGAAGCTCAGGTCAAG
GGCACTGGATTTCCCGCAGATGGCCCAGTTATGACCAATTCTCTGACCGCAGCCGATTGGTGTCGAAGCA
AGAAGACCTACCCTAACGACAAGACTATCATCTCAACCTTCAAATGGTCCTACACCACAGGTAACGGAAA
GCGGTATAGGTCTACAGCTCGGACAACATATACCTTTGCGAAGCCTATGGCCGCTAACTATTTGAAAAAC
CAACCGATGTATGTTTTTCGGAAGACCGAATTGAAACATTCAAAAACGGAGTTGAATTTCAAAGAGTGGC
AGAAGGCATTCACCGACGTAATGGGTATGGATGAGTTGTATAAATAAGCGGCGGCCGCGGCTCTAGAGGA
TCCGTTAACTAACTTAAGCTAGCAACGGTTTCCCTCTAGCGGGATCAATTCCGCCCCCCCCCCCTAACGT
TACTGGCCGAAGCCGCTTGGAATAAGGCCGGTGTGCGTTTGTCTATATGTTATTTTCCACCATATTGCCG
TCTTTTGGCAATGTGAGGGCCCGGAAACCTGGCCCTGTCTTCTTGACGAGCATTCCTAGGGGTCTTTCCC
CTCTCGCCAAAGGAATGCAAGGTCTGTTGAATGTCGTGAAGGAAGCAGTTCCTCTGGAAGCTTCTTGAAG
ACAAACAACGTCTGTAGCGACCCTTTGCAGGCAGCGGAACCCCCCACCTGGCGACAGGTGCCTCTGCGGC
CAAAAGCCACGTGTATAAGATACACCTGCAAAGGCGGCACAACCCCAGTGCCACGTTGTGAGTTGGATAG
TTGTGGAAAGAGTCAAATGGCTCTCCTCAAGCGTATTCAACAAGGGGCTGAAGGATGCCCAGAAGGTACC
CCATTGTATGGGATCTGATCTGGGGCCTCGGTGCACATGCTTTACATGTGTTTAGTCGAGGTTAAAAAAA
CGTCTAGGCCCCCCGAACCACGGGGACGTGGTTTTCCTTTGAAAAACACGATAATACCATGACCGAGTAC
AAGCCCACGGTGCGCCTCGCCACCCGCGACGACGTCCCCAGGGCCGTACGCACCCTCGCCGCCGCGTTCG
CCGACTACCCCGCCACGCGCCACACCGTCGATCCGGACCGCCACATCGAGCGGGTCACCGAGCTGCAAGA
ACTCTTCCTCACGCGCGTCGGGCTCGACATCGGCAAGGTGTGGGTCGCGGACGACGGCGCCGCGGTGGCG
GTCTGGACCACGCCGGAGAGCGTCGAAGCGGGGGCGGTGTTCGCCGAGATCGGCCCGCGCATGGCCGAGT
TGAGCGGTTCCCGGCTGGCCGCGCAGCAACAGATGGAAGGCCTCCTGGCGCCGCACCGGCCCAAGGAGCC
CGCGTGGTTCCTGGCCACCGTCGGCGTCTCGCCCGACCACCAGGGCAAGGGTCTGGGCAGCGCCGTCGTG
CTCCCCGGAGTGGAGGCGGCCGAGCGCGCCGGGGTGCCCGCCTTCCTGGAGACCTCCGCGCCCCGCAACC
TCCCCTTCTACGAGCGGCTCGGCTTCACCGTCACCGCCGACGTCGAGGTGCCCGAAGGACCGCGCACCTG
GTGCATGACCCGCAAGCCCGGTGCCTGACTAGAGTTAACATCGAGGGATCAAGCTTATCGATAATCAACC
TCTGGATTACAAAATTTGTGAAAGATTGACTGGTATTCTTAACTATGTTGCTCCTTTTACGCTATGTGGA
TACGCTGCTTTAATGCCTTTGTATCATGCTATTGCTTCCCGTATGGCTTTCATTTTCTCCTCCTTGTATA
AATCCTGGTTGCTGTCTCTTTATGAGGAGTTGTGGCCCGTTGTCAGGCAACGTGGCGTGGTGTGCACTGT
GTTTGCTGACGCAACCCCCACTGGTTGGGGCATTGCCACCACCTGTCAGCTCCTTTCCGGGACTTTCGCT
TTCCCCCTCCCTATTGCCACGGCGGAACTCATCGCCGCCTGCCTTGCCCGCTGCTGGACAGGGGCTCGGC
TGTTGGGCACTGACAATTCCGTGGTGTTGTCGGGGAAGCTGACGTCCTTTCCATGGCTGCTCGCCTGTGT
TGCCACCTGGATTCTGCGCGGGACGTCCTTCTGCTACGTCCCTTCGGCCCTCAATCCAGCGGACCTTCCT
TCCCGCGGCCTGCTGCCGGCTCTGCGGCCTCTTCCGCGTCTTCGCCTTCGCCCTCAGACGAGTCGGATCT
CCCTTTGGGCCGCCTCCCCGCATCGATACCGTCGAGACCTAGAAAAACATGGAGCAATCACAAGTAGCAA
TACAGCAGCTACCAATGCTGATTGTGCCTGGCTAGAAGCACAAGAGGAGGAGGAGGTGGGTTTTCCAGTC
ACACCTCAGGTACCTTTAAGACCAATGACTTACAAGGCAGCTGTAGATCTTAGCCACTTTTTAAAAGAAA
AGGGGGGACTGGAAGGGCTAATTCACTCCCAACGAAGACAAGATATCCTTGATCTGTGGATCTACCACAC
ACAAGGCTACTTCCCTGATTGGCAGAACTACACACCAGGGCCAGGGATCAGATATCCACTGACCTTTGGA
TGGTGCTACAAGCTAGTACCAGTTGAGCAAGAGAAGGTAGAAGAAGCCAATGAAGGAGAGAACACCCGCT
TGTTACACCCTGTGAGCCTGCATGGGATGGATGACCCGGAGAGAGAAGTATTAGAGTGGAGGTTTGACAG
CCGCCTAGCATTTCATCACATGGCCCGAGAGCTGCATCCGGACTGTACTGGGTCTCTCTGGTTAGACCAG
ATCTGAGCCTGGGAGCTCTCTGGCTAACTAGGGAACCCACTGCTTAAGCCTCAATAAAGCTTGCCTTGAG
TGCTTCAAGTAGTGTGTGCCCGTCTGTTGTGTGACTCTGGTAACTAGAGATCCCTCAGACCCTTTTAGTC
AGTGTGGAAAATCTCTAGCAGGGCCCGTTTAAACCCGCTGATCAGCCTCGACTGTGCCTTCTAGTTGCCA
GCCATCTGTTGTTTGCCCCTCCCCCGTGCCTTCCTTGACCCTGGAAGGTGCCACTCCCACTGTCCTTTCC
TAATAAAATGAGGAAATTGCATCGCATTGTCTGAGTAGGTGTCATTCTATTCTGGGGGGTGGGGTGGGGC
AGGACAGCAAGGGGGAGGATTGGGAAGACAATAGCAGGCATGCTGGGGATGCGGTGGGCTCTATGGCTTC
TGAGGCGGAAAGAACCAGCTGGGGCTCTAGGGGGTATCCCC
[124 nt withheld, positions 9282-9405]
C
[91 nt withheld, positions 9407-9497]
A
[49 nt withheld, positions 9499-9547]
CCTTTGACGTTGGAGTCCACGTTCTTT
[37 nt withheld, positions 9575-9611]
ACCCTATCTCGGTCTATTCTTTTGATTTATAAGGGATTTTGCCGATTTCGGCCTATTGGTTAAAAAATGA
GCTGATTTAACAAAAATTTAACGCGAATTAATTCTGTGGAATGTGTGTCAGTTAGGGTGTGGAAAGTCCC
CAGGCTCCCCAGCAGGCAGAAGTATGCAAAGCATGCATCTCAATTAGTCAGCAACCAGGTGTGGAAAGTC
CCCAGGCTCCCCAGCAGGCAGAAGTATGCAAAGCATGCATCTCAATTAGTCAGCAACCATAGTCCCGCCC
CTAACTCCGCCCATCCCGCCCCTAACTCCGCCCAGTTCCGCCCATTCTCCGCCCCATGGCTGACTAATTT
TTTTTATTTATGCAGAGGCCGAGGCCGCCTCTGCCTCTGAGCTATTCCAGAAGTAGTGAGGAGGCTTTTT
TGGAGGCCTAGGCTTTTGCAAAAAGCTCCCGGGAGCTTGTATATCCATTTTCGGATCTGATCAGCACGTG
TTGACAATTAATCATCGGCATAGTATATCGGCATAGTATAATACGACAAGGTGAGGAACTAAACCATGGC
CAAGTTGACCAGTGCCGTTCCGGTGCTCACCGCGCGCGACGTCGCCGGAGCGGTCGAGTTCTGGACCGAC
CGGCTCGGGTTCTCCCGGGACTTCGTGGAGGACGACTTCGCCGGTGTGGTCCGGGACGACGTGACCCTGT
TCATCAGCGCGGTCCAGGACCAGGTGGTGCCGGACAACACCCTGGCCTGGGTGTGGGTGCGCGGCCTGGA
CGAGCTGTACGCCGAGTGGTCGGAGGTCGTGTCCACGAACTTCCGGGACGCCTCCGGGCCGGCCATGACC
GAGATCGGCGAGCAGCCGTGGGGGCGGGAGTTCGCCCTGCGCGACCCGGCCGGCAACTGCGTGCACTTCG
TGGCCGAGGAGCAGGACTGACACGTGCTACGAGATTTCGATTCCACCGCCGCCTTCTATGAAAGGTTGGG
CTTCGGAATCGTTTTCCGGGACGCCGGCTGGATGATCCTCCAGCGCGGGGATCTCATGCTGGAGTTCTTC
GCCCACCCCAACTTGTTTATTGCAGCTTATAATGGTTACAAATAAAGCAATAGCATCACAAATTTCACAA
ATAAAGCATTTTTTTCACTGCATTCTAGTTGTGGTTTGTCCAAACTCATCAATGTATCTTATCATGTCTG
TATACCGTCGACCTCTAGCTAGAGCTTGGCGTAATCATGGTCATAGCTGTTTCCTGTGTGAAATTGTTAT
CCGCTCACAATTCCACACAACATACGAGCCGGAAGCATAAAGTGTAAAGCCTGGGGTGCCTAATGAGTGA
GCTAACTCACATTAATTGCGTTGCGCTCACTGCCCGCTTTCCAGTCGGGAAACCTGTCGTGCCAGCTGCA
TTAATGAATCGGCCAACGCGCGGGGAGAGGCGGTTTGCGTATTGGGCGCTCTTCCGCTTCCTCGCTCACT
GACTCGCTGCGCTCGGTCGTTCGGCTGCGGCGAGCGGTATCAGCTCACTCAAAGGCGGTAATACGGTTAT
CCACAGAATCAGGGGATAACGCAGGAAAGAACATGTGAGCAAAAGGCCAGCAAAAGGCCAGGAACCGTAA
AAAGGCCGCGTTGCTGGCGTTTTTCCATAGGCTCCGCCCCCCTGACGAGCATCACAAAAATCGACGCTCA
AGTCAGAGGTGGCGAAACCCGACAGGACTATAAAGATACCAGGCGTTTCCCCCTGGAAGCTCCCTCGTGC
GCTCTCCTGTTCCGACCCTGCCGCTTACCGGATACCTGTCCGCCTTTCTCCCTTCGGGAAGCGTGGCGCT
TTCTCATAGCTCACGCTGTAGGTATCTCAGTTCGGTGTAGGTCGTTCGCTCCAAGCTGGGCTGTGTGCAC
GAACCCCCCGTTCAGCCCGACCGCTGCGCCTTATCCGGTAACTATCGTCTTGAGTCCAACCCGGTAAGAC
ACGACTTATCGCCACTGGCAGCAGCCACTGGTAACAGGATTAGCAGAGCGAGGTATGTAGGCGGTGCTAC
AGAGTTCTTGAAGTGGTGGCCTAACTACGGCTACACTAGAAGAACAGTATTTGGTATCTGCGCTCTGCTG
AAGCCAGTTACCTTCGGAAAAAGAGTTGGTAGCTCTTGATCCGGCAAACAAACCACCGCTGGTAGCGGTG
GTTTTTTTGTTTGCAAGCAGCAGATTACGCGCAGAAAAAAAGGATCTCAAGAAGATCCTTTGATCTTTTC
TACGGGGTCTGACGCTCAGTGGAACGAAAACTCACGTTAAGGGATTTTGGTCATGAGATTATCAAAAAGG
ATCTTCACCTAGATCCTTTTAAATTAAAAATGAAGTTTTAAATCAATCTAAAGTATATATGAGTAAACTT
GGTCTGACAGTTACCAATGCTTAATCAGTGAGGCACCTATCTCAGCGATCTGTCTATTTCGTTCATCCAT
AGTTGCCTGACTCCCCGTCGTGTAGATAACTACGATACGGGAGGGCTTACCATCTGGCCCCAGTGCTGCA
ATGATACCGCGAGACCCACGCTCACCGGCTCCAGATTTATCAGCAATAAACCAGCCAGCCGGAAGGGCCG
AGCGCAGAAGTGGTCCTGCAACTTTATCCGCCTCCATCCAGTCTATTAATTGTTGCCGGGAAGCTAGAGT
AAGTAGTTCGCCAGTTAATAGTTTGCGCAACGTTGTTGCCATTGCTACAGGCATCGTGGTGTCACGCTCG
TCGTTTGGTATGGCTTCATTCAGCTCCGGTTCCCAACGATCAAGGCGAGTTACATGATCCCCCATGTTGT
GCAAAAAAGCGGTTAGCTCCTTCGGTCCTCCGATCGTTGTCAGAAGTAAGTTGGCCGCAGTGTTATCACT
CATGGTTATGGCAGCACTGCATAATTCTCTTACTGTCATGCCATCCGTAAGATGCTTTTCTGTGACTGGT
GAGTACTCAACCAAGTCATTCTGAGAATAGTGTATGCGGCGACCGAGTTGCTCTTGCCCGGCGTCAATAC
GGGATAATACCGCGCCACATAGCAGAACTTTAAAAGTGCTCATCATTGGAAAACGTTCTTCGGGGCGAAA
ACTCTCAAGGATCTTACCGCTGTTGAGATCCAGTTCGATGTAACCCACTCGTGCACCCAACTGATCTTCA
GCATCTTTTACTTTCACCAGCGTTTCTGGGTGAGCAAAAACAGGAAGGCAAAATGCCGCAAAAAAGGGAA
TAAGGGCGACACGGAAATGTTGAATACTCATACTCTTCCTTTTTCAATATTATTGAAGCATTTATCAGGG
TTATTGTCTCATGAGCGGATACATATTTGAATGTATTTAGAAAAATAAACAAATAGGGGTTCCGCGCACA
TTTCCCCGAAAAGTGCCACCTGACGTC
Features (pLannotate 1.2.2; 32 found; start..end, strand, type, name):
     28..80      -  misc_feature   bom (fragment): basis of mobility region from pBR322
    235..614     +  enhancer       CMV enhancer: human cytomegalovirus immediate early enhancer
    615..814     +  promoter       CMV promoter: human cytomegalovirus (CMV) immediate early promoter
    832..1012    +  LTR            5' LTR (truncated): truncated 5' long terminal repeat (LTR) from HIV-1
   1059..1184    +  misc_feature   HIV-1 Ψ: packaging signal of human immunodeficiency virus type 1
   1168..1506    +  CDS            HIV-1 gag (fragment): gag protein from human immunodeficiency virus 1; gag
   1676..1909    +  misc_feature   RRE: The Rev response element (RRE) of HIV-1 allows for Rev-dependent mRNA export from the nucleus to the cytoplasm.
   2286..2386    +  CDS            Rev (fragment): human immunodeficiency virus 1 (HIV-1) Rev protein; rev; enhances nuclear export of unspliced and incompletely spliced viral mRNAs
   2412..2529    +  misc_feature   cPPT/CTS: central polypurine tract and central termination sequence of HIV-1
   2585..3747    +  promoter       EF-1α promoter: strong constitutive promoter for human elongation factor EF-1α
   3856..4551    +  CDS            mScarlet: mScarlet is a basic (constitutively fluorescent) red fluorescent protein published in 2016, derived from synthetic construct. It has moderate acid sensitivity.
   5707..6414    +  CDS            mNeonGreen: mNeonGreen is a basic (constitutively fluorescent) green/yellow fluorescent protein published in 2013, derived from Branchiostoma lanceolatum. It is reported to be a very rapidly-maturing monomer with moderate acid sensitivity.
   6495..7056    +  misc_feature   IRES: internal ribosome entry site (IRES) of the encephalomyocarditis virus (EMCV)
   7059..7658    +  CDS            PuroR: puromycin N-acetyltransferase; pac from Streptomyces alboniger; confers resistance to puromycin
   7693..8281    +  misc_feature   WPRE: woodchuck hepatitis virus posttranscriptional regulatory element
   8206..8793    +  CDS            nef: NEF_HV112 - Experimental evidence at protein level: Swiss-Prot protein existence level 1. Extracellular Nef protein targets CD4(+) T-lymphocytes for apoptosis by interacting with CXCR4 surface receptors. From Human immunodeficiency virus type 1 group M subtype B (isolate PCV12) (HIV-1).
   8800..8980    +  LTR            5' LTR (truncated): truncated 5' long terminal repeat (LTR) from HIV-1
   9012..9236    +  polyA_signal   bGH poly(A) signal: bovine growth hormone polyadenylation signal
   9240..9261    +  promoter       SV40 promoter (fragment): SV40 enhancer and early promoter
   9282..9710    +  rep_origin     f1 ori (sequence partly withheld): f1 bacteriophage origin of replication; arrow indicates direction of (+) strand synthesis
   9724..10053   +  promoter       SV40 promoter: SV40 enhancer and early promoter
  10101..10148   +  promoter       EM7 promoter: synthetic bacterial promoter&nbsp
  10167..10541   +  CDS            BleoR: antibiotic-binding protein; Sh ble from Streptoalloteichus hindustanus; confers resistance to bleomycin, phleomycin, and Zeocin™
  10551..10676   +  CDS            ble (fragment): BLE_KLEPN - Experimental evidence at protein level: Swiss-Prot protein existence level 1. Binding protein with a strong affinity to the bleomycin family of antibiotics. Binds to CL990; an antimitotic-antibiotic compound. From Klebsiella pneumoniae.
  10671..10792   +  polyA_signal   SV40 poly(A) signal: SV40 polyadenylation signal
  10863..10885   -  protein_bind   lac operator (fragment): The lac repressor binds to the lac operator to inhibit transcription in E. coli. This inhibition can be relieved by adding lactose or isopropyl-β-D-thiogalactopyranoside (IPTG). lac repressor encoded by lacI
  10889..10919   -  promoter       lac promoter: promoter for the E. coli lac operon
  10934..10955   -  protein_bind   CAP binding site: CAP binding activates transcription in the presence of cAMP. E. coli catabolite activator protein
  10968..11060   -  CDS            lacI (fragment): lac repressor; lacI; The lac repressor binds to the lac operator to inhibit transcription in E. coli. This inhibition can be relieved by adding lactose or isopropyl-β-D-thiogalactopyranoside (IPTG).
  11243..11831   -  rep_origin     ori: high-copy-number ColE1/pMB1/pBR322/pUC origin of replication
  12002..12862   -  CDS            AmpR: β-lactamase; bla; confers resistance to ampicillin, carbenicillin, and related antibiotics
  12863..12967   -  promoter       AmpR promoter: bla
