[The description below was written by a language model from this plasmid's Addgene catalogue record and pLannotate feature annotations shown in this document.]
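Description:
pCSIIpuro-Necl5-ScNeo is an HIV-1-based lentiviral transfer vector of about 13 kb, built on the pCSIIpuro backbone, for stable expression of a dual-colour mouse Necl-5 (Pvr/CD155) reporter in mammalian cells. It is propagated in E. coli through a high-copy ColE1/pUC-type origin with ampicillin resistance. The backbone also carries an f1 origin and an SV40/EM7-driven bleomycin/Zeocin resistance cassette that lies outside the viral genome. Transcription of the packageable RNA starts from a CMV enhancer/promoter fused to a truncated 5' LTR. This is followed by the Ψ packaging signal with a gag fragment, the RRE for Rev-dependent nuclear export, and the cPPT/CTS. The viral unit closes with a WPRE, a truncated 3' LTR and a bGH polyadenylation signal.

Within the provirus, the human EF-1α promoter drives the roughly 2.6 kb Necl5-ScNeo insert. In this fusion, mScarlet sits on the extracellular side of Necl-5 and mNeonGreen on the intracellular side. In the feature table, the unannotated stretches before mScarlet and between the two fluorescent protein coding regions presumably correspond to Necl-5 sequence, which the annotation tool did not label. An EMCV IRES downstream links puromycin N-acetyltransferase to the same transcript, so puromycin-resistant transduced cells should also express the reporter.

The stated purpose is to monitor the status of Necl-5. Tagging the two sides of the membrane protein with different colours allows the extracellular and cytoplasmic portions to be followed separately, although the record does not describe the readout in detail. The insert derives in part from an earlier Necl-5-ScNeo plasmid on a different backbone. The associated publication concerns EGFR ligand signalling during collective migration of epithelial cells.
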