Addgene plasmid #209901: pCSIIpuro-Necl5-ScNeo
Purpose: To monitor the status of Necl-5, the plasmid encodes a recombinant Necl-5 fused extracellularly to the mScarlet fluorescent protein and intracellularly to the mNeonGreen fluorescent protein
Depositing lab: Michiyuki Matsuda. Depositing organization: Kyoto University, Graduate School of Biostudies. Publication: Low-affinity ligands of the epidermal growth factor receptor are long-range signal transmitters in collective cell migration of epithelial cells. Deguchi E, Lin S, Hirayama D, Matsuda K, Tanave A, Sumiyama K, Tsukiji S, Otani T, Furuse M, Sorkin A, Matsuda M, Terai K. Cell Rep. 2024 Nov 14;43(11):114986. doi: 10.1016/j.celrep.2024.114986. PubMed 39546398.
Backbone
  Vector backbone: pCSIIpuro
  Backbone size w/o insert (bp): 10350
  Total vector size (bp): 13004
  Vector type: Lentiviral
  Selectable markers: Puromycin
Growth in bacteria
  Bacterial resistance: Ampicillin, 100 μg/mL
  Growth temperature: 37°C
  Growth strain: NEB Stable
  Copy number: Unknown
Gene/Insert
  Gene/Insert name: Necl5-ScNeo
  Species: M. musculus (mouse)
  Insert size (bp): 2646
  Entrez Gene: Pvr (a.k.a. 3830421F03Rik, CD155, D7Ertd458e, HVED, PVS, Taa1, Tage4, mE4, necl-5)
  Tag / fusion protein: mScarlet; mNeonGreen
Resource information
  A portion of this plasmid was derived from a plasmid made by: Addgene plasmid # 170283: pPBbsr2-Necl-5-ScNeo
Terms and licenses: Academic/Nonprofit Terms; Industry Terms: Not Available to Industry
How to cite: pCSIIpuro-Necl5-ScNeo was a gift from Michiyuki Matsuda (Addgene plasmid # 209901 ; http://n2t.net/addgene:209901 ; RRID:Addgene_209901)
